Addgene plasmid #105117: pFRETvr-2in1-CC
Purpose: (Empty Backbone) FRET/FLIM analysis in plants (stable or transient transformation)
Depositing lab: Christopher Grefen. Depositing organization: Eberhard Karls Universitaet Tuebingen. Publication: Binary 2in1 Vectors Improve in Planta (Co)localization and Dynamic Protein Interaction Studies. Hecker A, Wallmeroth N, Peter S, Blatt MR, Harter K, Grefen C. Plant Physiol. 2015 Jul;168(3):776-87. doi: 10.1104/pp.15.00533. Epub 2015 May 13. PubMed 25971551.
Backbone
  Vector backbone: pFRETvr-2in1-CC
  Vector type: Plant Expression
  Selectable markers: Basta ; lacZ
  Tag / fusion protein: mVenus/tagRFP (C terminal on backbone)
Growth in bacteria
  Bacterial resistance: Chloramphenicol and Spectinomycin, 25 & 50 μg/mL
  Growth temperature: 37°C
  Growth strain: ccdB Survival
  Copy number: High Copy
Gene/Insert
  Gene/Insert name: None
  Tag / fusion protein: mVenus/tagRFP (C terminal on backbone)
Terms and licenses: Academic/Nonprofit Terms; Industry Terms: Not Available to Industry
How to cite: pFRETvr-2in1-CC was a gift from Christopher Grefen (Addgene plasmid # 105117 ; http://n2t.net/addgene:105117 ; RRID:Addgene_105117)
