[The description below was written by a language model from this plasmid's Addgene catalogue record and pLannotate feature annotations shown in this document.]
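Description:
pFRETvr-2in1-CC is an empty binary plant expression vector of the "2in1" Gateway destination type. It places two proteins of interest on a single T-DNA so that both are delivered to the same plant cell for FRET/FLIM interaction studies, by either transient or stable transformation. In E. coli it replicates from a high-copy ColE1/pUC-type origin (with a bom site). The pVS1 oriV, RepA and StaA functions support maintenance in Agrobacterium. Backbone selection is by spectinomycin through aadA (SmR). As supplied, the vector also carries a chloramphenicol resistance gene and the ccdB toxin gene, so it must be propagated in a ccdB-tolerant strain.

Between the nopaline-type right and left T-DNA borders are two independent expression units, each driven by a CaMV 35S promoter and closed by a CaMV poly(A) signal. The first unit holds an attR1–attR4 cassette containing CmR and ccdB, followed by a red fluorescent protein coding sequence. The annotation tool labels this sequence rsTagRFP, whereas the catalogue lists it as tagRFP. The second unit holds an attR3–attR2 cassette containing a lac promoter/operator and lacZ alpha fragment, followed by mVenus. An LR recombination with two compatible entry clones replaces both cassettes. ccdB then provides counter-selection at one site, and loss of lacZ gives a blue/white screen at the other. Each inserted gene becomes fused at its C terminus to a fluorophore ("CC"), with mVenus presumably serving as FRET donor and tagRFP as acceptor. A NOS promoter–bar–NOS terminator cassette near the left border confers Basta (phosphinothricin) resistance for selecting stable transformants.
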