Features (pLannotate 1.2.2; 35 found; start..end, strand, type, name):
    143..487     +  promoter       CaMV 35S promoter: strong constitutive promoter from cauliflower mosaic virus
    440..486     +  promoter       minimal CaMV 35S promoter: minimal 35S promoter from cauliflower mosaic virus
    581..705     +  protein_bind   attR1: mutant version of attR; recombination site for the Gateway® LR reaction LR Clonase™
    730..760     +  promoter       lac UV5 promoter: E. coli lac promoter with an "up" mutation
    784..813     +  promoter       cat promoter (fragment): promoter of the E. coli cat gene encoding chloramphenicol acetyltransferase
    814..1473    +  CDS            CmR: chloramphenicol acetyltransferase; cat; confers resistance to chloramphenicol
   1652..1810    +  CDS            ccdA (fragment): CCDA_ECO57 - Also known as H, letA. Experimental evidence at protein level: Swiss-Prot protein existence level 1. Antitoxin component of a type II toxin-antitoxin (TA) system which inhibits the post-segregational killing (PSK) of plasmid-free cells, also referred to as a plasmid addiction system. Binds to and blocks the activity of CcdB; will also remove bound CcdB protein from the CcdB-GyrA complex by forming a CcdA-CcdB complex, a process termed rejuvenation. Functions as a transcriptional corepressor for the ccdAB operon, repression also requires CcdB (By similarity). From Escherichia coli
   1815..2117    +  CDS            ccdB: CCDB_ECOLI - Also known as G, letB, letD. Experimental evidence at protein level: Swiss-Prot protein existence level 1. Toxic component of a type II toxin-antitoxin (TA) system, functioning in plasmid maintainence. Responsible for the post- segregational killing (PSK) of plasmid-free cells, also referred to as a plasmid addiction system. Half-life of over 2 hours. Cell killing by CcdB is accompanied by filamentation, defects in chromosome and plasmid segregation, defects in cell division, formation of anucleate cells, decreased DNA synthesis and plasmid loss. Interferes with the activity of DN
   2161..2285    -  protein_bind   attR4: mutant version of attR; recombination site for the Gateway® LR reaction LR Clonase™
   2305..3015    +  CDS            rsTagRFP: rsTagRFP is a photoswitchable red fluorescent protein published in 2012, derived from Entacmaea quadricolor. It has high acid sensitivity.
   3087..3246    +  polyA_signal   CaMV poly(A) signal (fragment): cauliflower mosaic virus polyadenylation signal
   3368..3712    +  promoter       CaMV 35S promoter: strong constitutive promoter from cauliflower mosaic virus
   3665..3711    +  promoter       minimal CaMV 35S promoter: minimal 35S promoter from cauliflower mosaic virus
   3807..3930    +  protein_bind   attR3: mutant version of attR; recombination site for the Gateway® LR reaction LR Clonase™
   3965..3995    +  promoter       lac promoter: promoter for the E. coli lac operon
   3999..4021    +  protein_bind   lac operator (fragment): The lac repressor binds to the lac operator to inhibit transcription in E. coli. This inhibition can be relieved by adding lactose or isopropyl-β-D-thiogalactopyranoside (IPTG). lac repressor encoded by lacI
   4039..4254    +  CDS            lacZ (fragment): BGAL_ECOLI - Experimental evidence at protein level: Swiss-Prot protein existence level 1. From Escherichia coli (strain K12).
   4304..4428    -  protein_bind   attR2: mutant version of attR; recombination site for the Gateway® LR reaction LR Clonase™
   4448..5164    +  CDS            mVenus: mVenus is a basic (constitutively fluorescent) yellow fluorescent protein published in 2006, derived from Aequorea victoria. It is reported to be a rapidly-maturing monomer with moderate acid sensitivity.
   5235..5394    +  polyA_signal   CaMV poly(A) signal (fragment): cauliflower mosaic virus polyadenylation signal
   5492..5670    +  promoter       NOS promoter: nopaline synthase promoter
   5712..6260    +  CDS            bar: PAT_STRHY - Experimental evidence at protein level: Swiss-Prot protein existence level 1. Inactivates phosphinothricin (PPT) by transfer of an acetyl group from acetyl CoA. Can also acetylate demethylphosphinothricin but not PTT or glutamate. This enzyme is an effector of phosphinothricin tripeptide (PTT or bialaphos) resistance. From Streptomyces hygroscopicus. Introduced by genetic manipulation and expressed in glufosinate-tolerant maize by Dekalb Genetics.
   6283..6535    +  terminator     NOS terminator: nopaline synthase terminator and poly(A) signal
   6640..6664    -  misc_feature   LB T-DNA repeat: left border repeat from nopaline C58 T-DNA
   6923..6946    +  promoter       Pc promoter (fragment): intI1 (promoter lies within the coding sequence); class 1 integron promoter
   7122..7178    +  CDS            GmR (fragment): gentamycin acetyltransferase; aacC1; confers resistance to gentamycin
   7189..7976    +  CDS            SmR (fragment): aminoglycoside adenylyltransferase (Murphy, 1985); aadA; confers resistance to spectinomycin and streptomycin
   8222..8810    +  rep_origin     ori: high-copy-number ColE1/pMB1/pBR322/pUC origin of replication
   8996..9136    -  misc_feature   bom: basis of mobility region from pBR322
   9238..9277    -  CDS            rop (fragment): Rop protein, which maintains plasmids at low copy number; rop
   9480..9674    -  rep_origin     pVS1 oriV: origin of replication for the Pseudomonas plasmid pVS1 (Heeb et al., 2000)
   9740..10813   -  CDS            pVS1 RepA: replication protein from the Pseudomonas plasmid pVS1 (Heeb et al., 2000)
  11242..11871   -  CDS            pVS1 StaA: stability protein from the Pseudomonas plasmid pVS1 (Heeb et al., 2000)
  12431..12832   -  CDS            Y4CG_SINFN (fragment): Protein inferred from homology: Swiss-Prot protein existence level 3. From Sinorhizobium fredii (strain NBRC 101917 / NGR234).
  13202..13226   -  misc_feature   RB T-DNA repeat: right border repeat from nopaline C58 T-DNA
>Addgene plasmid #105117 | pFRETvr-2in1-CC | depositor full sequence | sequence record 199626 | pFRETvr-2in1-CC sequence 13240 bps
AAACTGAAGGCGGGAAACGACAATCTGATCCAAGCTCAAGCTAAGCTAGGACTAGCCCTCTGCAGGTCAA
CATGGTGGAGCACGACACTCTCGTCTACTCCAAGAATATCAAAGATACAGTCTCAGAAGACCAGAGGGCT
ATTGAGACTTTTCAACAAAGGGTAATATCGGGAAACCTCCTCGGATTCCATTGCCCAGCTATCTGTCACT
TCATCGAAAGGACAGTAGAAAAGGAAGATGGCTTCTACAAATGCCATCATTGCGATAAAGGAAAGGCTAT
CGTTCAAGATGCCTCTACCGACAGTGGTCCCAAAGATGGACCCCCACCCACGAGGAACATCGTGGAAAAA
GAAGACGTTCCAACCACGTCTTCAAAGCAAGTGGATTGATGTGATATCTCCACTGACGTAAGGGATGACG
CACAATCCCACTATCCTTCGCAAGACCCTTCCTCTATATAAGGAAGTTCATTTCATTTGGAGAGGACCTC
GAGCGCGCGTATTTTTAAACAATTACCAACAACAACAACAAACAACAACAACATTACATTTTACATTCTA
CAACTACATCTAGTCCTAGAACAAGTTTGTACAAAAAAGCTGAACGAGAAACGTAAAATGATATAAATAT
CAATATATTAAATTAGATTTTGCATAAAAAACAGACTACATAATACTGTAAAACACAACATATCCAGTCA
CTATGGCGGCCGCATTAGGCACCCCAGGCTTTACACTTTATGCTTCCGGCTCGTATAATGTGTGGATTTT
GAGTTAGGATCCGTCGAGATTTTCAGGAGCTAAGGAAGCTAAAATGGAGAAAAAAATCACTGGATATACC
ACCGTTGATATATCCCAATGGCATCGTAAAGAACATTTTGAGGCATTTCAGTCAGTTGCTCAATGTACCT
ATAACCAGACCGTTCAGCTGGATATTACGGCCTTTTTAAAGACCGTAAAGAAAAATAAGCACAAGTTTTA
TCCGGCCTTTATTCACATTCTTGCCCGCCTGATGAATGCTCATCCGGAATTCCGTATGGCAATGAAAGAC
GGTGAGCTGGTGATATGGGATAGTGTTCACCCTTGTTACACCGTTTTCCATGAGCAAACTGAAACGTTTT
CATCGCTCTGGAGTGAATACCACGACGATTTCCGGCAGTTTCTACACATATATTCGCAAGATGTGGCGTG
TTACGGTGAAAACCTGGCCTATTTCCCTAAAGGGTTTATTGAGAATATGTTTTTCGTCTCAGCCAATCCC
TGGGTGAGTTTCACCAGTTTTGATTTAAACGTGGCCAATATGGACAACTTCTTCGCCCCCGTTTTCACCA
TGGGCAAATATTATACGCAAGGCGACAAGGTGCTGATGCCGCTGGCGATTCAGGTTCATCATGCCGTTTG
TGATGGCTTCCATGTCGGCAGAATGCTTAATGAATTACAACAGTACTGCGATGAGTGGCAGGGCGGGGCG
TAAAGATCTGGATCCGGCTTACTAAAAGCCAGATAACAGTATGCGTATTTGCGCGCTGATTTTTGCGGTA
TAAGAATATATACTGATATGTATACCCGAAGTATGTCAAAAAGAGGTATGCTATGAAGCAGCGTATTACA
GTGACAGTTGACAGCGACAGCTATCAGTTGCTCAAGGCATATATGATGTCAATATCTCCGGTCTGGTAAG
CACAACCATGCAGAATGAAGCCCGTCGTCTGCGTGCCGAACGCTGGAAAGCGGAAAATCAGGAAGGGATG
GCTGAGGTCGCCCGGTTTATTGAAATGAACGGCTCTTTTGCTGACGAGAACAGGGGCTGGTGAAATGCAG
TTTAAGGTTTACACCTATAAAAGAGAGAGCCGTTATCGTCTGTTTGTGGATGTACAGAGTGATATTATTG
ACACGCCCGGGCGACGGATGGTGATCCCCCTGGCCAGTGCACGTCTGCTGTCAGATAAAGTCTCCCGTGA
ACTTTACCCGGTGGTGCATATCGGGGATGAAAGCTGGCGCATGATGACCACCGATATGGCCAGTGTGCCG
GTCTCCGTTATCGGGGAAGAAGTGGCTGATCTCAGCCACCGCGAAAATGACATCAAAAACGCCATTAACC
TGATGTTCTGGGGAATATAAATGTCAGGCTCCCTTATACACAGCCAGTCTGCAGGTCGACCATAGTGACT
GGATATGTTGTGTTTTACAGTATTATGTAGTCTGTTTTTTATGCAAAATCTAATTTAATATATTGATATT
TATATCATTTTACGTTTCTCGTTCAACTTTTCTATACAAAGTTGGTCAATTGTTAGGCACTAGTATGGTG
AGTAAAGGTGAAGAGTTGATTAAAGAGAACATGCATATGAAGTTATACATGGAGGGAACTGTCAATAATC
ACCACTTTAAGTGTACATCAGAGGGTGAGGGAAAGCCATACGAGGGAACCCAAACTATGAGAATCAAAGT
AGTGGAGGGAGGTCCTCTTCCATTTGCTTTTGATATACTAGCAACAAGTTTCATGTATGGTTCCAGGACC
TTCATTAACCATACTCAGGGAATCCCTGACTTCTTTAAACAGTCTTTTCCTGAAGGTTTTACATGGGAGA
GGGTTACCACTTACGAGGACGGTGGAGTCTTGACAGCAACCCAGGACACTTCATTACAAGATGGATGCCT
AATATACAATGTGAAAATTAGGGGTGTGAATTTCCCTAGTAACGGACCAGTTATGCAGAAGAAAACACTA
GGTTGGGAAGCTAATACTGAAATGTTGTACCCTGCCGACGGAGGTTTAGAAGGTAGATCCGACATGGCCC
TTAAGCTAGTCGGAGGTGGACACTTGATCTGTAACTTTAAAACCACATATAGGTCTAAGAAGCCAGCAAA
GAATCTAAAAATGCCTGGTGTTTACTATGTGGACCATAGACTAGAAAGGATAAAAGAAGCAGACAAAGAA
ACTTACGTGGAGCAACATGAGGTCGCCGTCGCTAGGTATTGCGACTTACCTTCCAAGCTAGGTCACAAAT
TGAACTGATTATAAGCGGCCATGCTAGAGTCCGCAAAAATCACCAGTCTCTCTCTACAAATCTATCTCTC
TCTATTTTTCTCCAGAATAATGTGTGAGTAGTTCCCAGATAAGGGAATTAGGGTTCTTATAGGGTTTCGC
TCATGTGTTGAGCATATAAGAAACCCTTAGTATGTATTTGTATTTGTAAAATACTTCTATCAATAAAATT
TCTAATTCCTAAAACCAAAATCCAGTGACCTAGGAGGGCTCGCACGTGCGGAGCTCCGTACCCTCTGCAG
GTCAACATGGTGGAGCACGACACTCTCGTCTACTCCAAGAATATCAAAGATACAGTCTCAGAAGACCAGA
GGGCTATTGAGACTTTTCAACAAAGGGTAATATCGGGAAACCTCCTCGGATTCCATTGCCCAGCTATCTG
TCACTTCATCGAAAGGACAGTAGAAAAGGAAGATGGCTTCTACAAATGCCATCATTGCGATAAAGGAAAG
GCTATCGTTCAAGATGCCTCTACCGACAGTGGTCCCAAAGATGGACCCCCACCCACGAGGAACATCGTGG
AAAAAGAAGACGTTCCAACCACGTCTTCAAAGCAAGTGGATTGATGTGATATCTCCACTGACGTAAGGGA
TGACGCACAATCCCACTATCCTTCGCAAGACCCTTCCTCTATATAAGGAAGTTCATTTCATTTGGAGAGG
ACCTCGAGCGCGCGTATTTTTAAACAATTACCAACAACAACAACAAACAACAACAACATTACATTTTACA
TTCTACAACTACATCTAGTCAATTGGCAACTTTGTATAATAAAGTTGAACGAGAAACGTAAAATGATATA
AATATCAATATATTAAATTAGATTTTGCATAAAAAACAGACTACATAATACTGTAAAACACAACATATCC
AGTCACTATGGCGGCCGCGGGCTCACTCATTAGGCACCCCAGGCTTTACACTTTATGCTTCCGGCTCGTA
TGTTGTGTGGAATTGTGAGCGGATAACAATTTCACACAGGAAACAGCTATGACCATGATTACCCCGTCCC
TGCACGCCTGTCGTTCAACCCTGGAAGATCCGCGTGTCCCGAGTTCTAACAGTCTGGCCGTCGTTCTGCA
GCGTCGCGATTGGGAAAACCCGGGCGTGACCCAACTGAATCGTCTGGCGGCCCATCCGCCGTTTGCGTCG
TGGCGTAACTCAGAAGAAGCCCGTACCGACCGTCCGTCTCAACAACTGCGCTCCTAACACTATAAAAAGC
TGATGCAGACGGGGCTTTTTTCTGCAGGTCGACCATAGTGACTGGATATGTTGTGTTTTACAGTATTATG
TAGTCTGTTTTTTATGCAAAATCTAATTTAATATATTGATATTTATATCATTTTACGTTTCTCGTTCAGC
TTTCTTGTACAAAGTGGTGTCTAGGTTAGGCACTAGTATGGTGAGCAAGGGCGAGGAGCTGTTCACCGGG
GTGGTGCCCATCCTGGTCGAGCTGGACGGCGACGTAAACGGCCACAAGTTCAGCGTGTCCGGCGAGGGCG
AGGGCGATGCCACCTACGGCAAGCTGACCCTGAAGCTGATCTGCACCACCGGCAAGCTGCCCGTGCCCTG
GCCCACCCTCGTGACCACCCTGGGCTACGGCCTGCAGTGCTTCGCCCGCTACCCCGACCACATGAAGCAG
CACGACTTCTTCAAGTCCGCCATGCCCGAAGGCTACGTCCAGGAGCGCACCATCTTCTTCAAGGACGACG
GCAACTACAAGACCCGCGCCGAGGTGAAGTTCGAGGGCGACACCCTGGTGAACCGCATCGAGCTGAAGGG
CATCGACTTCAAGGAGGACGGCAACATCCTGGGGCACAAGCTGGAGTACAACTACAACAGCCACAACGTC
TATATCACCGCCGACAAGCAGAAGAACGGCATCAAGGCCAACTTCAAGATCCGCCACAACATCGAGGACG
GCGGCGTGCAGCTCGCCGACCACTACCAGCAGAACACCCCCATCGGCGACGGCCCCGTGCTGCTGCCCGA
CAACCACTACCTGAGCTACCAGTCCAAGCTGAGCAAGGATCCCAACGAGAAGCGCGATCACATGGTCCTG
CTGGAGTTCGTGACCGCCGCCGGGATCACTCTCGGCATGGACGAGCTGTACAAGTAATTAAAGCGGCCAT
GCTAGAGTCCGCAAAAATCACCAGTCTCTCTCTACAAATCTATCTCTCTCTATTTTTCTCCAGAATAATG
TGTGAGTAGTTCCCAGATAAGGGAATTAGGGTTCTTATAGGGTTTCGCTCATGTGTTGAGCATATAAGAA
ACCCTTAGTATGTATTTGTATTTGTAAAATACTTCTATCAATAAAATTTCTAATTCCTAAAACCAAAATC
CAGTGACCTAGGAGGGTAGATCATGAGCGGAGAATTAAGGGAGTCACGTTATGACCCCCGCCGATGACGC
GGGACAAGCCGTTTTACGTTTGGAACTGACAGAACCGCAACGTTGAAGGAGCCACTGAGCGCGGGTTTCT
GGAGTTTAATGAGCTAAGCACATACGTCAGAAACCATTATTGCGCGTTCAAAAGTCGCCTAAGGTCACTA
TCATCTAGCAAATATTTCTTGTCAAAAATGCTCCACTGACGTTCCATAAATTCCCCTCGGTATCCAATTA
GAGTCTCATATTCACTCTCAACTCGATCGAGGGGATCTACCATGAGTCCAGAAAGGAGACCAGCAGATAT
TAGGAGAGCAACCGAAGCAGATATGCCAGCAGTTTGCACCATTGTGAACCATTACATCGAGACTTCTACA
GTTAATTTTAGGACTGAACCTCAAGAGCCACAGGAATGGACAGATGATCTCGTGAGATTAAGGGAAAGAT
ACCCTTGGCTTGTTGCTGAGGTGGATGGAGAAGTTGCAGGTATTGCTTACGCAGGACCTTGGAAGGCTAG
AAACGCTTATGATTGGACTGCTGAGTCTACCGTTTACGTGTCACCTAGACATCAAAGAACCGGACTTGGT
TCAACCTTGTATACTCACCTTTTGAAGTCTCTTGAAGCTCAGGGATTCAAATCTGTTGTGGCTGTTATCG
GTTTGCCTAATGATCCAAGTGTGAGAATGCATGAAGCTCTCGGATACGCACCAAGGGGTATGTTAAGAGC
TGCTGGATTTAAACATGGTAACTGGCACGATGTTGGTTTCTGGCAGTTAGATTTCAGTTTACCAGTTCCA
CCAAGACCAGTGCTTCCAGTGACCGAGATTTGACCCGGGCTAGAGTCAAGCAGATCGTTCAAACATTTGG
CAATAAAGTTTCTTAATATTGAATCCTGTTGCCGGTCTTGCGATGATTATCATATAATTTCTGTTGAATT
ACGTTAAGCATGTAATAATTAACATGTAATGCATGACGTTATTTATGAGATGGGTTTTTATGATTAGAGT
CCCGCAATTATACATTTAATACGCGATAGAAAACAAAATATAGCGCGCAAACTAGGATAAATTATCGCGC
GCGGTGTCATCTATGTTACTAGATCGACCGGCATGAAGCTGAGTTAACGATGTAAGTCCTCAATTCGGCG
TTAATTCAGTACATTAAAAACGTCCGCAATGTGTTATTAAGTTGTCTAAGCGTCAATTTGTTTACACCAC
AATATATCCTGCCACCAGCCAGCCAACAGCTCCCCGACCGGCAGCTCGGCACAAAATCACCACTCGATAC
AGGCAGCCCATCAGTCCGGGACGGCGTCAGCGGGAGAGCCGTTGTAAGGCGGCAGACTTTGCTCATGTTA
CCGATGCTATTCGGAAGAACGGCAACTAAGCTGCCGGGTTTGAAACACGGATGATCTCGCGGAGGGTAGC
ATGTTGATTGTAACGATGACAGAGCGTTGCTGCCTGTGATCAATTCGGGCACGAACCCAGTGGACATAAG
CCTGTTCGGTTCGTAAGCTGTAATGCAAGTAGCGTATGCGCTCACGCAACTGGTCCAGAACCTTGACCGA
ACGCAGCGGTGGTAACGGCGCAGTGGCGGTTTTCATGGCTTGTTATGACTGTTTTTTTGGGGTACAGTCT
ATGCCTCGGGCATCCAAGCAGCAAGCGCGTTACGCCGTGGGTCGATGTTTGATGTTATGGAGCAGCAACG
ATGTTACGCAGCAGGGCAGTCGCCCTAAAACAAAGTTAAACATCATGGGGGAAGCGGTGATCGCCGAAGT
ATCGACTCAACTATCAGAGGTAGTTGGCGTCATCGAGCGCCATCTCGAACCGACGTTGCTGGCCGTACAT
TTGTACGGCTCCGCAGTGGATGGCGGCCTGAAGCCACACAGTGATATTGATTTGCTGGTTACGGTGACCG
TAAGGCTTGATGAAACAACGCGGCGAGCTTTGATCAACGACCTTTTGGAAACTTCGGCTTCCCCTGGAGA
GAGCGAGATTCTCCGCGCTGTAGAAGTCACCATTGTTGTGCACGACGACATCATTCCGTGGCGTTATCCA
GCTAAGCGCGAACTGCAATTTGGAGAATGGCAGCGCAATGACATTCTTGCAGGTATCTTCGAGCCAGCCA
CGATCGACATTGATCTGGCTATCTTGCTGACAAAAGCAAGAGAACATAGCGTTGCCTTGGTAGGTCCAGC
GGCGGAGGAACTCTTTGATCCGGTTCCTGAACAGGATCTATTTGAGGCGCTAAATGAAACCTTAACGCTA
TGGAACTCGCCGCCCGACTGGGCTGGCGATGAGCGAAATGTAGTGCTTACGTTGTCCCGCATTTGGTACA
GCGCAGTAACCGGCAAAATCGCGCCGAAGGATGTCGCTGCCGACTGGGCAATGGAGCGCCTGCCGGCCCA
GTATCAGCCCGTCATACTTGAAGCTAGACAGGCTTATCTTGGACAAGAAGAAGATCGCTTGGCCTCGCGC
GCAGATCAGTTGGAAGAATTTGTCCACTACGTGAAAGGCGAGATCACCAAGGTAGTCGGCAAATAATGTC
TAGCTAGAAATTCGTTCAAGCCGACGCCGCTTCGCGGCGCGGCTTAACTCAAGCGTTAGATGCACTAAGC
ACATAATTGCTCACAGCCAAACTATCAGGTCAAGTCTGCTTTTATTATTTTTAAGCGTGCATAATAAGCC
CTACACAAATTGGGAGATATATCATGCATGACCAAAATCCCTTAACGTGAGTTTTCGTTCCACTGAGCGT
CAGACCCCGTAGAAAAGATCAAAGGATCTTCTTGAGATCCTTTTTTTCTGCGCGTAATCTGCTGCTTGCA
AACAAAAAAACCACCGCTACCAGCGGTGGTTTGTTTGCCGGATCAAGAGCTACCAACTCTTTTTCCGAAG
GTAACTGGCTTCAGCAGAGCGCAGATACCAAATACTGTCCTTCTAGTGTAGCCGTAGTTAGGCCACCACT
TCAAGAACTCTGTAGCACCGCCTACATACCTCGCTCTGCTAATCCTGTTACCAGTGGCTGCTGCCAGTGG
CGATAAGTCGTGTCTTACCGGGTTGGACTCAAGACGATAGTTACCGGATAAGGCGCAGCGGTCGGGCTGA
ACGGGGGGTTCGTGCACACAGCCCAGCTTGGAGCGAACGACCTACACCGAACTGAGATACCTACAGCGTG
AGCTATGAGAAAGCGCCACGCTTCCCGAAGGGAGAAAGGCGGACAGGTATCCGGTAAGCGGCAGGGTCGG
AACAGGAGAGCGCACGAGGGAGCTTCCAGGGGGAAACGCCTGGTATCTTTATAGTCCTGTCGGGTTTCGC
CACCTCTGACTTGAGCGTCGATTTTTGTGATGCTCGTCAGGGGGGCGGAGCCTATGGAAAAACGCCAGCA
ACGCGGCCTTTTTACGGTTCCTGGCCTTTTGCTGGCCTTTTGCTCACATGTTCTTTCCTGCGTTATCCCC
TGATTCTGTGGATAACCGTATTACCGCCTTTGAGTGAGCTGATACCGCTCGCCGCAGCCGAACGACCGAG
CGCAGCGAGTCAGTGAGCGAGGAAGCGGAAGAGCGCCTGATGCGGTATTTTCTCCTTACGCATCTGTGCG
GTATTTCACACCGCATATGGTGCACTCTCAGTACAATCTGCTCTGATGCCGCATAGTTAAGCCAGTATAC
ACTCCGCTATCGCTACGTGACTGGGTCATGGCTGCGCCCCGACACCCGCCAACACCCGCTGACGCGCCCT
GACGGGCTTGTCTGCTCCCGGCATCCGCTTACAGACAAGCTGTGACCGTCTCCGGGAGCTGCATGTGTCA
GAGGTTTTCACCGTCATCACCGAAACGCGCGAGGCAGGGTGCCTTGATGTGGGCGCCGGCGGTCGAGTGG
CGACGGCGCGGCTTGTCCGCGCCCTGGTAGATTGCCTGGCCGTAGGCCAGCCATTTTTGAGCGGCCAGCG
GCCGCGATAGGCCGACGCGAAGCGGCGGGGCGTAGGGAGCGCAGCGACCGAAGGGTAGGCGCTTTTTGCA
GCTCTTCGGCTGTGCGCTGGCCAGACAGTTATGCACAGGCCAGGCGGGTTTTAAGAGTTTTAATAAGTTT
TAAAGAGTTTTAGGCGGAAAAATCGCCTTTTTTCTCTTTTATATCAGTCACTTACATGTGTGACCGGTTC
CCAATGTACGGCTTTGGGTTCCCAATGTACGGGTTCCGGTTCCCAATGTACGGCTTTGGGTTCCCAATGT
ACGTGCTATCCACAGGAAAGAGACCTTTTCGACCTTTTTCCCCTGCTAGGGCAATTTGCCCTAGCATCTG
CTCCGTACATTAGGAACCGGCGGATGCTTCGCCCTCGATCAGGTTGCGGTAGCGCATGACTAGGATCGGG
CCAGCCTGCCCCGCCTCCTCCTTCAAATCGTACTCCGGCAGGTCATTTGACCCGATCAGCTTGCGCACGG
TGAAACAGAACTTCTTGAACTCTCCGGCGCTGCCACTGCGTTCGTAGATCGTCTTGAACAACCATCTGGC
TTCTGCCTTGCCTGCGGCGCGGCGTGCCAGGCGGTAGAGAAAACGGCCGATGCCGGGATCGATCAAAAAG
TAATCGGGGTGAACCGTCAGCACGTCCGGGTTCTTGCCTTCTGTGATCTCGCGGTACATCCAATCAGCTA
GCTCGATCTCGATGTACTCCGGCCGCCCGGTTTCGCTCTTTACGATCTTGTAGCGGCTAATCAAGGCTTC
ACCCTCGGATACCGTCACCAGGCGGCCGTTCTTGGCCTTCTTCGTACGCTGCATGGCAACGTGCGTGGTG
TTTAACCGAATGCAGGTTTCTACCAGGTCGTCTTTCTGCTTTCCGCCATCGGCTCGCCGGCAGAACTTGA
GTACGTCCGCAACGTGTGGACGGAACACGCGGCCGGGCTTGTCTCCCTTCCCTTCCCGGTATCGGTTCAT
GGATTCGGTTAGATGGGAAACCGCCATCAGTACCAGGTCGTAATCCCACACACTGGCCATGCCGGCCGGC
CCTGCGGAAACCTCTACGTGCCCGTCTGGAAGCTCGTAGCGGATCACCTCGCCAGCTCGTCGGTCACGCT
TCGACAGACGGAAAACGGCCACGTCCATGATGCTGCGACTATCGCGGGTGCCCACGTCATAGAGCATCGG
AACGAAAAAATCTGGTTGCTCGTCGCCCTTGGGCGGCTTCCTAATCGACGGCGCACCGGCTGCCGGCGGT
TGCCGGGATTCTTTGCGGATTCGATCAGCGGCCGCTTGCCACGATTCACCGGGGCGTGCTTCTGCCTCGA
TGCGTTGCCGCTGGGCGGCCTGCGCGGCCTTCAACTTCTCCACCAGGTCATCACCCAGCGCCGCGCCGAT
TTGTACCGGGCCGGATGGTTTGCGACCGCTCACGCCGATTCCTCGGGCTTGGGGGTTCCAGTGCCATTGC
AGGGCCGGCAGACAACCCAGCCGCTTACGCCTGGCCAACCGCCCGTTCCTCCACACATGGGGCATTCCAC
GGCGTCGGTGCCTGGTTGTTCTTGATTTTCCATGCCGCCTCCTTTAGCCGCTAAAATTCATCTACTCATT
TATTCATTTGCTCATTTACTCTGGTAGCTGCGCGATGTATTCAGATAGCAGCTCGGTAATGGTCTTGCCT
TGGCGTACCGCGTACATCTTCAGCTTGGTGTGATCCTCCGCCGGCAACTGAAAGTTGACCCGCTTCATGG
CTGGCGTGTCTGCCAGGCTGGCCAACGTTGCAGCCTTGCTGCTGCGTGCGCTCGGACGGCCGGCACTTAG
CGTGTTTGTGCTTTTGCTCATTTTCTCTTTACCTCATTAACTCAAATGAGTTTTGATTTAATTTCAGCGG
CCAGCGCCTGGACCTCGCGGGCAGCGTCGCCCTCGGGTTCTGATTCAAGAACGGTTGTGCCGGCGGCGGC
AGTGCCTGGGTAGCTCACGCGCTGCGTGATACGGGACTCAAGAATGGGCAGCTCGTACCCGGCCAGCGCC
TCGGCAACCTCACCGCCGATGCGCGTGCCTTTGATCGCCCGCGACACGACAAAGGCCGCTTGTAGCCTTC
CATCCGTGACCTCAATGCGCTGCTTAACCAGCTCCACCAGGTCGGCGGTGGCCCATATGTCGTAAGGGCT
TGGCTGCACCGGAATCAGCACGAAGTCGGCTGCCTTGATCGCGGACACAGCCAAGTCCGCCGCCTGGGGC
GCTCCGTCGATCACTACGAAGTCGCGCCGGCCGATGGCCTTCACGTCGCGGTCAATCGTCGGGCGGTCGA
TGCCGACAACGGTTAGCGGTTGATCTTCCCGCACGGCCGCCCAATCGCGGGCACTGCCCTGGGGATCGGA
ATCGACTAACAGAACATCGGCCCCGGCGAGTTGCAGGGCGCGGGCTAGATGGGTTGCGATGGTCGTCTTG
CCTGACCCGCCTTTCTGGTTAAGTACAGCGATAACCTTCATGCGTTCCCCTTGCGTATTTGTTTATTTAC
TCATCGCATCATATACGCAGCGACCGCATGACGCAAGCTGTTTTACTCAAATACACATCACCTTTTTAGA
CGGCGGCGCTCGGTTTCTTCAGCGGCCAAGCTGGCCGGCCAGGCCGCCAGCTTGGCATCAGACAAACCGG
CCAGGATTTCATGCAGCCGCACGGTTGAGACGTGCGCGGGCGGCTCGAACACGTACCCGGCCGCGATCAT
CTCCGCCTCGATCTCTTCGGTAATGAAAAACGGTTCGTCCTGGCCGTCCTGGTGCGGTTTCATGCTTGTT
CCTCTTGGCGTTCATTCTCGGCGGCCGCCAGGGCGTCGGCCTCGGTCAATGCGTCCTCACGGAAGGCACC
GCGCCGCCTGGCCTCGGTGGGCGTCACTTCCTCGCTGCGCTCAAGTGCGCGGTACAGGGTCGAGCGATGC
ACGCCAAGCAGTGCAGCCGCCTCTTTCACGGTGCGGCCTTCCTGGTCGATCAGCTCGCGGGCGTGCGCGA
TCTGTGCCGGGGTGAGGGTAGGGCGGGGGCCAAACTTCACGCCTCGGGCCTTGGCGGCCTCGCGCCCGCT
CCGGGTGCGGTCGATGATTAGGGAACGCTCGAACTCGGCAATGCCGGCGAACACGGTCAACACCATGCGG
CCGGCCGGCGTGGTGGTGTCGGCCCACGGCTCTGCCAGGCTACGCAGGCCCGCGCCGGCCTCCTGGATGC
GCTCGGCAATGTCCAGTAGGTCGCGGGTGCTGCGGGCCAGGCGGTCTAGCCTGGTCACTGTCACAACGTC
GCCAGGGCGTAGGTGGTCAAGCATCCTGGCCAGCTCCGGGCGGTCGCGCCTGGTGCCGGTGATCTTCTCG
GAAAACAGCTTGGTGCAGCCGGCCGCGTGCAGTTCGGCCCGTTGGTTGGTCAAGTCCTGGTCGTCGGTGC
TGACGCGGGCATAGCCCAGCAGGCCAGCGGCGGCGCTCTTGTTCATGGCGTAATGTCTCCGGTTCTAGTC
GCAAGTATTCTACTTTATGCGACTAAAACACGCGACAAGAAAACGCCAGGAAAAGGGCAGGGCGGCAGCC
TGTCGCGTAACTTAGGACTTGTGCGACATGTCGTTTTCAGAAGACGGCTGCACTGAACGTCAGAAGCCGA
CTGCACTATAGCAGCGGAGGGGTTGGATCAAAGTACTTTAAAGTACTTTAAAGTACTTTAAAGTACTTTG
ATCCCGAGGGGAACCCTGTGGTTGGCATGCACATACAAATGGACGAACGGATAAACCTTTTCACGCCCTT
TTAAATATCCGATTATTCTAATAAACGCTCTTTTCTCTTAGGTTTACCCGCCAATATATCCTGTCAAACA
CTGATAGTTT
