Features (pLannotate 1.2.2; 35 found; start..end, strand, type, name):
    143..487     +  promoter       CaMV 35S promoter: strong constitutive promoter from cauliflower mosaic virus
    440..486     +  promoter       minimal CaMV 35S promoter: minimal 35S promoter from cauliflower mosaic virus
    581..705     +  protein_bind   attR1: mutant version of attR; recombination site for the Gateway® LR reaction LR Clonase™
    730..760     +  promoter       lac UV5 promoter: E. coli lac promoter with an "up" mutation
    784..813     +  promoter       cat promoter (fragment): promoter of the E. coli cat gene encoding chloramphenicol acetyltransferase
    814..1473    +  CDS            CmR: chloramphenicol acetyltransferase; cat; confers resistance to chloramphenicol
   1652..1810    +  CDS            ccdA (fragment): CCDA_ECO57 - Also known as H, letA. Experimental evidence at protein level: Swiss-Prot protein existence level 1. Antitoxin component of a type II toxin-antitoxin (TA) system which inhibits the post-segregational killing (PSK) of plasmid-free cells, also referred to as a plasmid addiction system. Binds to and blocks the activity of CcdB; will also remove bound CcdB protein from the CcdB-GyrA complex by forming a CcdA-CcdB complex, a process termed rejuvenation. Functions as a transcriptional corepressor for the ccdAB operon, repression also requires CcdB (By similarity). From Escherichia coli
   1815..2117    +  CDS            ccdB: CCDB_ECOLI - Also known as G, letB, letD. Experimental evidence at protein level: Swiss-Prot protein existence level 1. Toxic component of a type II toxin-antitoxin (TA) system, functioning in plasmid maintainence. Responsible for the post- segregational killing (PSK) of plasmid-free cells, also referred to as a plasmid addiction system. Half-life of over 2 hours. Cell killing by CcdB is accompanied by filamentation, defects in chromosome and plasmid segregation, defects in cell division, formation of anucleate cells, decreased DNA synthesis and plasmid loss. Interferes with the activity of DN
   2161..2285    -  protein_bind   attR4: mutant version of attR; recombination site for the Gateway® LR reaction LR Clonase™
   2305..3015    +  CDS            rsTagRFP: rsTagRFP is a photoswitchable red fluorescent protein published in 2012, derived from Entacmaea quadricolor. It has high acid sensitivity.
   3087..3246    +  polyA_signal   CaMV poly(A) signal (fragment): cauliflower mosaic virus polyadenylation signal
   3368..3712    +  promoter       CaMV 35S promoter: strong constitutive promoter from cauliflower mosaic virus
   3665..3711    +  promoter       minimal CaMV 35S promoter: minimal 35S promoter from cauliflower mosaic virus
   3807..3930    +  protein_bind   attR3: mutant version of attR; recombination site for the Gateway® LR reaction LR Clonase™
   3965..3995    +  promoter       lac promoter: promoter for the E. coli lac operon
   3999..4021    +  protein_bind   lac operator (fragment): The lac repressor binds to the lac operator to inhibit transcription in E. coli. This inhibition can be relieved by adding lactose or isopropyl-β-D-thiogalactopyranoside (IPTG). lac repressor encoded by lacI
   4039..4254    +  CDS            lacZ (fragment): BGAL_ECOLI - Experimental evidence at protein level: Swiss-Prot protein existence level 1. From Escherichia coli (strain K12).
   4304..4428    -  protein_bind   attR2: mutant version of attR; recombination site for the Gateway® LR reaction LR Clonase™
   4448..5164    +  CDS            mVenus: mVenus is a basic (constitutively fluorescent) yellow fluorescent protein published in 2006, derived from Aequorea victoria. It is reported to be a rapidly-maturing monomer with moderate acid sensitivity.
   5235..5394    +  polyA_signal   CaMV poly(A) signal (fragment): cauliflower mosaic virus polyadenylation signal
   5492..5670    +  promoter       NOS promoter: nopaline synthase promoter
   5712..6260    +  CDS            bar: PAT_STRHY - Experimental evidence at protein level: Swiss-Prot protein existence level 1. Inactivates phosphinothricin (PPT) by transfer of an acetyl group from acetyl CoA. Can also acetylate demethylphosphinothricin but not PTT or glutamate. This enzyme is an effector of phosphinothricin tripeptide (PTT or bialaphos) resistance. From Streptomyces hygroscopicus. Introduced by genetic manipulation and expressed in glufosinate-tolerant maize by Dekalb Genetics.
   6283..6535    +  terminator     NOS terminator: nopaline synthase terminator and poly(A) signal
   6640..6664    -  misc_feature   LB T-DNA repeat: left border repeat from nopaline C58 T-DNA
   6923..6946    +  promoter       Pc promoter (fragment): intI1 (promoter lies within the coding sequence); class 1 integron promoter
   7122..7178    +  CDS            GmR (fragment): gentamycin acetyltransferase; aacC1; confers resistance to gentamycin
   7189..7976    +  CDS            SmR (fragment): aminoglycoside adenylyltransferase (Murphy, 1985); aadA; confers resistance to spectinomycin and streptomycin
   8222..8810    +  rep_origin     ori: high-copy-number ColE1/pMB1/pBR322/pUC origin of replication
   8996..9136    -  misc_feature   bom: basis of mobility region from pBR322
   9238..9277    -  CDS            rop (fragment): Rop protein, which maintains plasmids at low copy number; rop
   9480..9674    -  rep_origin     pVS1 oriV: origin of replication for the Pseudomonas plasmid pVS1 (Heeb et al., 2000)
   9740..10813   -  CDS            pVS1 RepA: replication protein from the Pseudomonas plasmid pVS1 (Heeb et al., 2000)
  11242..11871   -  CDS            pVS1 StaA: stability protein from the Pseudomonas plasmid pVS1 (Heeb et al., 2000)
  12431..12832   -  CDS            Y4CG_SINFN (fragment): Protein inferred from homology: Swiss-Prot protein existence level 3. From Sinorhizobium fredii (strain NBRC 101917 / NGR234).
  13202..13226   -  misc_feature   RB T-DNA repeat: right border repeat from nopaline C58 T-DNA
>Addgene plasmid #105117 | pFRETvr-2in1-CC | addgene full sequence | sequence record 203670 | Addgene NGS Result
AAACTGAAGGCGGGAAACGACAATCTGATCCAAGCTCAAGCTAAGCTAGGACTAGCCCTCTGCAGGTCAA
CATGGTGGAGCACGACACTCTCGTCTACTCCAAGAATATCAAAGATACAGTCTCAGAAGACCAGAGGGCT
ATTGAGACTTTTCAACAAAGGGTAATATCGGGAAACCTCCTCGGATTCCATTGCCCAGCTATCTGTCACT
TCATCGAAAGGACAGTAGAAAAGGAAGATGGCTTCTACAAATGCCATCATTGCGATAAAGGAAAGGCTAT
CGTTCAAGATGCCTCTACCGACAGTGGTCCCAAAGATGGACCCCCACCCACGAGGAACATCGTGGAAAAA
GAAGACGTTCCAACCACGTCTTCAAAGCAAGTGGATTGATGTGATATCTCCACTGACGTAAGGGATGACG
CACAATCCCACTATCCTTCGCAAGACCCTTCCTCTATATAAGGAAGTTCATTTCATTTGGAGAGGACCTC
GAGCGCGCGTATTTTTAAACAATTACCAACAACAACAACAAACAACAACAACATTACATTTTACATTCTA
CAACTACATCTAGTCCTAGAACAAGTTTGTACAAAAAAGCTGAACGAGAAACGTAAAATGATATAAATAT
CAATATATTAAATTAGATTTTGCATAAAAAACAGACTACATAATACTGTAAAACACAACATATCCAGTCA
CTATGGCGGCCGCATTAGGCACCCCAGGCTTTACACTTTATGCTTCCGGCTCGTATAATGTGTGGATTTT
GAGTTAGGATCCGTCGAGATTTTCAGGAGCTAAGGAAGCTAAAATGGAGAAAAAAATCACTGGATATACC
ACCGTTGATATATCCCAATGGCATCGTAAAGAACATTTTGAGGCATTTCAGTCAGTTGCTCAATGTACCT
ATAACCAGACCGTTCAGCTGGATATTACGGCCTTTTTAAAGACCGTAAAGAAAAATAAGCACAAGTTTTA
TCCGGCCTTTATTCACATTCTTGCCCGCCTGATGAATGCTCATCCGGAATTCCGTATGGCAATGAAAGAC
GGTGAGCTGGTGATATGGGATAGTGTTCACCCTTGTTACACCGTTTTCCATGAGCAAACTGAAACGTTTT
CATCGCTCTGGAGTGAATACCACGACGATTTCCGGCAGTTTCTACACATATATTCGCAAGATGTGGCGTG
TTACGGTGAAAACCTGGCCTATTTCCCTAAAGGGTTTATTGAGAATATGTTTTTCGTCTCAGCCAATCCC
TGGGTGAGTTTCACCAGTTTTGATTTAAACGTGGCCAATATGGACAACTTCTTCGCCCCCGTTTTCACCA
TGGGCAAATATTATACGCAAGGCGACAAGGTGCTGATGCCGCTGGCGATTCAGGTTCATCATGCCGTTTG
TGATGGCTTCCATGTCGGCAGAATGCTTAATGAATTACAACAGTACTGCGATGAGTGGCAGGGCGGGGCG
TAAAGATCTGGATCCGGCTTACTAAAAGCCAGATAACAGTATGCGTATTTGCGCGCTGATTTTTGCGGTA
TAAGAATATATACTGATATGTATACCCGAAGTATGTCAAAAAGAGGTATGCTATGAAGCAGCGTATTACA
GTGACAGTTGACAGCGACAGCTATCAGTTGCTCAAGGCATATATGATGTCAATATCTCCGGTCTGGTAAG
CACAACCATGCAGAATGAAGCCCGTCGTCTGCGTGCCGAACGCTGGAAAGCGGAAAATCAGGAAGGGATG
GCTGAGGTCGCCCGGTTTATTGAAATGAACGGCTCTTTTGCTGACGAGAACAGGGGCTGGTGAAATGCAG
TTTAAGGTTTACACCTATAAAAGAGAGAGCCGTTATCGTCTGTTTGTGGATGTACAGAGTGATATTATTG
ACACGCCCGGGCGACGGATGGTGATCCCCCTGGCCAGTGCACGTCTGCTGTCAGATAAAGTCTCCCGTGA
ACTTTACCCGGTGGTGCATATCGGGGATGAAAGCTGGCGCATGATGACCACCGATATGGCCAGTGTGCCG
GTCTCCGTTATCGGGGAAGAAGTGGCTGATCTCAGCCACCGCGAAAATGACATCAAAAACGCCATTAACC
TGATGTTCTGGGGAATATAAATGTCAGGCTCCCTTATACACAGCCAGTCTGCAGGTCGACCATAGTGACT
GGATATGTTGTGTTTTACAGTATTATGTAGTCTGTTTTTTATGCAAAATCTAATTTAATATATTGATATT
TATATCATTTTACGTTTCTCGTTCAACTTTTCTATACAAAGTTGGTCAATTGTTAGGCACTAGTATGGTG
AGTAAAGGTGAAGAGTTGATTAAAGAGAACATGCATATGAAGTTATACATGGAGGGAACTGTCAATAATC
ACCACTTTAAGTGTACATCAGAGGGTGAGGGAAAGCCATACGAGGGAACCCAAACTATGAGAATCAAAGT
AGTGGAGGGAGGTCCTCTTCCATTTGCTTTTGATATACTAGCAACAAGTTTCATGTATGGTTCCAGGACC
TTCATTAACCATACTCAGGGAATCCCTGACTTCTTTAAACAGTCTTTTCCTGAAGGTTTTACATGGGAGA
GGGTTACCACTTACGAGGACGGTGGAGTCTTGACAGCAACCCAGGACACTTCATTACAAGATGGATGCCT
AATATACAATGTGAAAATTAGGGGTGTGAATTTCCCTAGTAACGGACCAGTTATGCAGAAGAAAACACTA
GGTTGGGAAGCTAATACTGAAATGTTGTACCCTGCCGACGGAGGTTTAGAAGGTAGATCCGACATGGCCC
TTAAGCTAGTCGGAGGTGGACACTTGATCTGTAACTTTAAAACCACATATAGGTCTAAGAAGCCAGCAAA
GAATCTAAAAATGCCTGGTGTTTACTATGTGGACCATAGACTAGAAAGGATAAAAGAAGCAGACAAAGAA
ACTTACGTGGAGCAACATGAGGTCGCCGTCGCTAGGTATTGCGACTTACCTTCCAAGCTAGGTCACAAAT
TGAACTGATTATAAGCGGCCATGCTAGAGTCCGCAAAAATCACCAGTCTCTCTCTACAAATCTATCTCTC
TCTATTTTTCTCCAGAATAATGTGTGAGTAGTTCCCAGATAAGGGAATTAGGGTTCTTATAGGGTTTCGC
TCATGTGTTGAGCATATAAGAAACCCTTAGTATGTATTTGTATTTGTAAAATACTTCTATCAATAAAATT
TCTAATTCCTAAAACCAAAATCCAGTGACCTAGGAGGGCTCGCACGTGCGGAGCTCCGTACCCTCTGCAG
GTCAACATGGTGGAGCACGACACTCTCGTCTACTCCAAGAATATCAAAGATACAGTCTCAGAAGACCAGA
GGGCTATTGAGACTTTTCAACAAAGGGTAATATCGGGAAACCTCCTCGGATTCCATTGCCCAGCTATCTG
TCACTTCATCGAAAGGACAGTAGAAAAGGAAGATGGCTTCTACAAATGCCATCATTGCGATAAAGGAAAG
GCTATCGTTCAAGATGCCTCTACCGACAGTGGTCCCAAAGATGGACCCCCACCCACGAGGAACATCGTGG
AAAAAGAAGACGTTCCAACCACGTCTTCAAAGCAAGTGGATTGATGTGATATCTCCACTGACGTAAGGGA
TGACGCACAATCCCACTATCCTTCGCAAGACCCTTCCTCTATATAAGGAAGTTCATTTCATTTGGAGAGG
ACCTCGAGCGCGCGTATTTTTAAACAATTACCAACAACAACAACAAACAACAACAACATTACATTTTACA
TTCTACAACTACATCTAGTCAATTGGCAACTTTGTATAATAAAGTTGAACGAGAAACGTAAAATGATATA
AATATCAATATATTAAATTAGATTTTGCATAAAAAACAGACTACATAATACTGTAAAACACAACATATCC
AGTCACTATGGCGGCCGCGGGCTCACTCATTAGGCACCCCAGGCTTTACACTTTATGCTTCCGGCTCGTA
TGTTGTGTGGAATTGTGAGCGGATAACAATTTCACACAGGAAACAGCTATGACCATGATTACCCCGTCCC
TGCACGCCTGTCGTTCAACCCTGGAAGATCCGCGTGTCCCGAGTTCTAACAGTCTGGCCGTCGTTCTGCA
GCGTCGCGATTGGGAAAACCCGGGCGTGACCCAACTGAATCGTCTGGCGGCCCATCCGCCGTTTGCGTCG
TGGCGTAACTCAGAAGAAGCCCGTACCGACCGTCCGTCTCAACAACTGCGCTCCTAACACTATAAAAAGC
TGATGCAGACGGGGCTTTTTTCTGCAGGTCGACCATAGTGACTGGATATGTTGTGTTTTACAGTATTATG
TAGTCTGTTTTTTATGCAAAATCTAATTTAATATATTGATATTTATATCATTTTACGTTTCTCGTTCAGC
TTTCTTGTACAAAGTGGTGTCTAGGTTAGGCACTAGTATGGTGAGCAAGGGCGAGGAGCTGTTCACCGGG
GTGGTGCCCATCCTGGTCGAGCTGGACGGCGACGTAAACGGCCACAAGTTCAGCGTGTCCGGCGAGGGCG
AGGGCGATGCCACCTACGGCAAGCTGACCCTGAAGCTGATCTGCACCACCGGCAAGCTGCCCGTGCCCTG
GCCCACCCTCGTGACCACCCTGGGCTACGGCCTGCAGTGCTTCGCCCGCTACCCCGACCACATGAAGCAG
CACGACTTCTTCAAGTCCGCCATGCCCGAAGGCTACGTCCAGGAGCGCACCATCTTCTTCAAGGACGACG
GCAACTACAAGACCCGCGCCGAGGTGAAGTTCGAGGGCGACACCCTGGTGAACCGCATCGAGCTGAAGGG
CATCGACTTCAAGGAGGACGGCAACATCCTGGGGCACAAGCTGGAGTACAACTACAACAGCCACAACGTC
TATATCACCGCCGACAAGCAGAAGAACGGCATCAAGGCCAACTTCAAGATCCGCCACAACATCGAGGACG
GCGGCGTGCAGCTCGCCGACCACTACCAGCAGAACACCCCCATCGGCGACGGCCCCGTGCTGCTGCCCGA
CAACCACTACCTGAGCTACCAGTCCAAGCTGAGCAAGGATCCCAACGAGAAGCGCGATCACATGGTCCTG
CTGGAGTTCGTGACCGCCGCCGGGATCACTCTCGGCATGGACGAGCTGTACAAGTAATTAAAGCGGCCAT
GCTAGAGTCCGCAAAAATCACCAGTCTCTCTCTACAAATCTATCTCTCTCTATTTTTCTCCAGAATAATG
TGTGAGTAGTTCCCAGATAAGGGAATTAGGGTTCTTATAGGGTTTCGCTCATGTGTTGAGCATATAAGAA
ACCCTTAGTATGTATTTGTATTTGTAAAATACTTCTATCAATAAAATTTCTAATTCCTAAAACCAAAATC
CAGTGACCTAGGAGGGTAGATCATGAGCGGAGAATTAAGGGAGTCACGTTATGACCCCCGCCGATGACGC
GGGACAAGCCGTTTTACGTTTGGAACTGACAGAACCGCAACGTTGAAGGAGCCACTGAGCGCGGGTTTCT
GGAGTTTAATGAGCTAAGCACATACGTCAGAAACCATTATTGCGCGTTCAAAAGTCGCCTAAGGTCACTA
TCATCTAGCAAATATTTCTTGTCAAAAATGCTCCACTGACGTTCCATAAATTCCCCTCGGTATCCAATTA
GAGTCTCATATTCACTCTCAACTCGATCGAGGGGATCTACCATGAGTCCAGAAAGGAGACCAGCAGATAT
TAGGAGAGCAACCGAAGCAGATATGCCAGCAGTTTGCACCATTGTGAACCATTACATCGAGACTTCTACA
GTTAATTTTAGGACTGAACCTCAAGAGCCACAGGAATGGACAGATGATCTCGTGAGATTAAGGGAAAGAT
ACCCTTGGCTTGTTGCTGAGGTGGATGGAGAAGTTGCAGGTATTGCTTACGCAGGACCTTGGAAGGCTAG
AAACGCTTATGATTGGACTGCTGAGTCTACCGTTTACGTGTCACCTAGACATCAAAGAACCGGACTTGGT
TCAACCTTGTATACTCACCTTTTGAAGTCTCTTGAAGCTCAGGGATTCAAATCTGTTGTGGCTGTTATCG
GTTTGCCTAATGATCCAAGTGTGAGAATGCATGAAGCTCTCGGATACGCACCAAGGGGTATGTTAAGAGC
TGCTGGATTTAAACATGGTAACTGGCACGATGTTGGTTTCTGGCAGTTAGATTTCAGTTTACCAGTTCCA
CCAAGACCAGTGCTTCCAGTGACCGAGATTTGACCCGGGCTAGAGTCAAGCAGATCGTTCAAACATTTGG
CAATAAAGTTTCTTAATATTGAATCCTGTTGCCGGTCTTGCGATGATTATCATATAATTTCTGTTGAATT
ACGTTAAGCATGTAATAATTAACATGTAATGCATGACGTTATTTATGAGATGGGTTTTTATGATTAGAGT
CCCGCAATTATACATTTAATACGCGATAGAAAACAAAATATAGCGCGCAAACTAGGATAAATTATCGCGC
GCGGTGTCATCTATGTTACTAGATCGACCGGCATGAAGCTGAGTTAACGATGTAAGTCCTCAATTCGGCG
TTAATTCAGTACATTAAAAACGTCCGCAATGTGTTATTAAGTTGTCTAAGCGTCAATTTGTTTACACCAC
AATATATCCTGCCACCAGCCAGCCAACAGCTCCCCGACCGGCAGCTCGGCACAAAATCACCACTCGATAC
AGGCAGCCCATCAGTCCGGGACGGCGTCAGCGGGAGAGCCGTTGTAAGGCGGCAGACTTTGCTCATGTTA
CCGATGCTATTCGGAAGAACGGCAACTAAGCTGCCGGGTTTGAAACACGGATGATCTCGCGGAGGGTAGC
ATGTTGATTGTAACGATGACAGAGCGTTGCTGCCTGTGATCAATTCGGGCACGAACCCAGTGGACATAAG
CCTGTTCGGTTCGTAAGCTGTAATGCAAGTAGCGTATGCGCTCACGCAACTGGTCCAGAACCTTGACCGA
ACGCAGCGGTGGTAACGGCGCAGTGGCGGTTTTCATGGCTTGTTATGACTGTTTTTTTGGGGTACAGTCT
ATGCCTCGGGCATCCAAGCAGCAAGCGCGTTACGCCGTGGGTCGATGTTTGATGTTATGGAGCAGCAACG
ATGTTACGCAGCAGGGCAGTCGCCCTAAAACAAAGTTAAACATCATGGGGGAAGCGGTGATCGCCGAAGT
ATCGACTCAACTATCAGAGGTAGTTGGCGTCATCGAGCGCCATCTCGAACCGACGTTGCTGGCCGTACAT
TTGTACGGCTCCGCAGTGGATGGCGGCCTGAAGCCACACAGTGATATTGATTTGCTGGTTACGGTGACCG
TAAGGCTTGATGAAACAACGCGGCGAGCTTTGATCAACGACCTTTTGGAAACTTCGGCTTCCCCTGGAGA
GAGCGAGATTCTCCGCGCTGTAGAAGTCACCATTGTTGTGCACGACGACATCATTCCGTGGCGTTATCCA
GCTAAGCGCGAACTGCAATTTGGAGAATGGCAGCGCAATGACATTCTTGCAGGTATCTTCGAGCCAGCCA
CGATCGACATTGATCTGGCTATCTTGCTGACAAAAGCAAGAGAACATAGCGTTGCCTTGGTAGGTCCAGC
GGCGGAGGAACTCTTTGATCCGGTTCCTGAACAGGATCTATTTGAGGCGCTAAATGAAACCTTAACGCTA
TGGAACTCGCCGCCCGACTGGGCTGGCGATGAGCGAAATGTAGTGCTTACGTTGTCCCGCATTTGGTACA
GCGCAGTAACCGGCAAAATCGCGCCGAAGGATGTCGCTGCCGACTGGGCAATGGAGCGCCTGCCGGCCCA
GTATCAGCCCGTCATACTTGAAGCTAGACAGGCTTATCTTGGACAAGAAGAAGATCGCTTGGCCTCGCGC
GCAGATCAGTTGGAAGAATTTGTCCACTACGTGAAAGGCGAGATCACCAAGGTAGTCGGCAAATAATGTC
TAGCTAGAAATTCGTTCAAGCCGACGCCGCTTCGCGGCGCGGCTTAACTCAAGCGTTAGATGCACTAAGC
ACATAATTGCTCACAGCCAAACTATCAGGTCAAGTCTGCTTTTATTATTTTTAAGCGTGCATAATAAGCC
CTACACAAATTGGGAGATATATCATGCATGACCAAAATCCCTTAACGTGAGTTTTCGTTCCACTGAGCGT
CAGACCCCGTAGAAAAGATCAAAGGATCTTCTTGAGATCCTTTTTTTCTGCGCGTAATCTGCTGCTTGCA
AACAAAAAAACCACCGCTACCAGCGGTGGTTTGTTTGCCGGATCAAGAGCTACCAACTCTTTTTCCGAAG
GTAACTGGCTTCAGCAGAGCGCAGATACCAAATACTGTCCTTCTAGTGTAGCCGTAGTTAGGCCACCACT
TCAAGAACTCTGTAGCACCGCCTACATACCTCGCTCTGCTAATCCTGTTACCAGTGGCTGCTGCCAGTGG
CGATAAGTCGTGTCTTACCGGGTTGGACTCAAGACGATAGTTACCGGATAAGGCGCAGCGGTCGGGCTGA
ACGGGGGGTTCGTGCACACAGCCCAGCTTGGAGCGAACGACCTACACCGAACTGAGATACCTACAGCGTG
AGCTATGAGAAAGCGCCACGCTTCCCGAAGGGAGAAAGGCGGACAGGTATCCGGTAAGCGGCAGGGTCGG
AACAGGAGAGCGCACGAGGGAGCTTCCAGGGGGAAACGCCTGGTATCTTTATAGTCCTGTCGGGTTTCGC
CACCTCTGACTTGAGCGTCGATTTTTGTGATGCTCGTCAGGGGGGCGGAGCCTATGGAAAAACGCCAGCA
ACGCGGCCTTTTTACGGTTCCTGGCCTTTTGCTGGCCTTTTGCTCACATGTTCTTTCCTGCGTTATCCCC
TGATTCTGTGGATAACCGTATTACCGCCTTTGAGTGAGCTGATACCGCTCGCCGCAGCCGAACGACCGAG
CGCAGCGAGTCAGTGAGCGAGGAAGCGGAAGAGCGCCTGATGCGGTATTTTCTCCTTACGCATCTGTGCG
GTATTTCACACCGCATATGGTGCACTCTCAGTACAATCTGCTCTGATGCCGCATAGTTAAGCCAGTATAC
ACTCCGCTATCGCTACGTGACTGGGTCATGGCTGCGCCCCGACACCCGCCAACACCCGCTGACGCGCCCT
GACGGGCTTGTCTGCTCCCGGCATCCGCTTACAGACAAGCTGTGACCGTCTCCGGGAGCTGCATGTGTCA
GAGGTTTTCACCGTCATCACCGAAACGCGCGAGGCAGGGTGCCTTGATGTGGGCGCCGGCGGTCGAGTGG
CGACGGCGCGGCTTGTCCGCGCCCTGGTAGATTGCCTGGCCCTAGGCCAGCCATTTTTGAGCGGCCAGCG
GCCGCGATAGGCCGACGCGAAGCGGCGGGGCGTAGGGAGCGCAGCGACCGAAGGGTAGGCGCTTTTTGCA
GCTCTTCGGCTGTGCGCTGGCCAGACAGTTATGCACAGGCCAGGCGGGTTTTAAGAGTTTTAATAAGTTT
TAAAGAGTTTTAGGCGGAAAAATCGCCTTTTTTCTCTTTTATATCAGTCACTTACATGTGTGACCGGTTC
CCAATGTACGGCTTTGGGTTCCCAATGTACGGGTTCCGGTTCCCAATGTACGGCTTTGGGTTCCCAATGT
ACGTGCTATCCACAGGAAAGAGACCTTTTCGACCTTTTTCCCCTGCTAGGGCAATTTGCCCTAGCATCTG
CTCCGTACATTAGGAACCGGCGGATGCTTCGCCCTCGATCAGGTTGCGGTAGCGCATGACTAGGATCGGG
CCAGCCTGCCCCGCCTCCTCCTTCAAATCGTACTCCGGCAGGTCATTTGACCCGATCAGCTTGCGCACGG
TGAAACAGAACTTCTTGAACTCTCCGGCGCTGCCACTGCGTTCGTAGATCGTCTTGAACAACCATCTGGC
TTCTGCCTTGCCTGCGGCGCGGCGTGCCAGGCGGTAGAGAAAACGGCCGATGCCGGGATCGATCAAAAAG
TAATCGGGGTGAACCGTCAGCACGTCCGGGTTCTTGCCTTCTGTGATCTCGCGGTACATCCAATCAGCTA
GCTCGATCTCGATGTACTCCGGCCGCCCGGTTTCGCTCTTTACGATCTTGTAGCGGCTAATCAAGGCTTC
ACCCTCGGATACCGTCACCAGGCGGCCGTTCTTGGCCTTCTTCGTACGCTGCATGGCAACGTGCGTGGTG
TTTAACCGAATGCAGGTTTCTACCAGGTCGTCTTTCTGCTTTCCGCCATCGGCTCGCCGGCAGAACTTGA
GTACGTCCGCAACGTGTGGACGGAACACGCGGCCGGGCTTGTCTCCCTTCCCTTCCCGGTATCGGTTCAT
GGATTCGGTTAGATGGGAAACCGCCATCAGTACCAGGTCGTAATCCCACACACTGGCCATGCCGGCCGGC
CCTGCGGAAACCTCTACGTGCCCGTCTGGAAGCTCGTAGCGGATCACCTCGCCAGCTCGTCGGTCACGCT
TCGACAGACGGAAAACGGCCACGTCCATGATGCTGCGACTATCGCGGGTGCCCACGTCATAGAGCATCGG
AACGAAAAAATCTGGTTGCTCGTCGCCCTTGGGCGGCTTCCTAATCGACGGCGCACCGGCTGCCGGCGGT
TGCCGGGATTCTTTGCGGATTCGATCAGCGGCCGCTTGCCACGATTCACCGGGGCGTGCTTCTGCCTCGA
TGCGTTGCCGCTGGGCGGCCTGCGCGGCCTTCAACTTCTCCACCAGGTCATCACCCAGCGCCGCGCCGAT
TTGTACCGGGCCGGATGGTTTGCGACCGCTCACGCCGATTCCTCGGGCTTGGGGGTTCCAGTGCCATTGC
AGGGCCGGCAGACAACCCAGCCGCTTACGCCTGGCCAACCGCCCGTTCCTCCACACATGGGGCATTCCAC
GGCGTCGGTGCCTGGTTGTTCTTGATTTTCCATGCCGCCTCCTTTAGCCGCTAAAATTCATCTACTCATT
TATTCATTTGCTCATTTACTCTGGTAGCTGCGCGATGTATTCAGATAGCAGCTCGGTAATGGTCTTGCCT
TGGCGTACCGCGTACATCTTCAGCTTGGTGTGATCCTCCGCCGGCAACTGAAAGTTGACCCGCTTCATGG
CTGGCGTGTCTGCCAGGCTGGCCAACGTTGCAGCCTTGCTGCTGCGTGCGCTCGGACGGCCGGCACTTAG
CGTGTTTGTGCTTTTGCTCATTTTCTCTTTACCTCATTAACTCAAATGAGTTTTGATTTAATTTCAGCGG
CCAGCGCCTGGACCTCGCGGGCAGCGTCGCCCTCGGGTTCTGATTCAAGAACGGTTGTGCCGGCGGCGGC
AGTGCCTGGGTAGCTCACGCGCTGCGTGATACGGGACTCAAGAATGGGCAGCTCGTACCCGGCCAGCGCC
TCGGCAACCTCACCGCCGATGCGCGTGCCTTTGATCGCCCGCGACACGACAAAGGCCGCTTGTAGCCTTC
CATCCGTGACCTCAATGCGCTGCTTAACCAGCTCCACCAGGTCGGCGGTGGCCCATATGTCGTAAGGGCT
TGGCTGCACCGGAATCAGCACGAAGTCGGCTGCCTTGATCGCGGACACAGCCAAGTCCGCCGCCTGGGGC
GCTCCGTCGATCACTACGAAGTCGCGCCGGCCGATGGCCTTCACGTCGCGGTCAATCGTCGGGCGGTCGA
TGCCGACAACGGTTAGCGGTTGATCTTCCCGCACGGCCGCCCAATCGCGGGCACTGCCCTGGGGATCGGA
ATCGACTAACAGAACATCGGCCCCGGCGAGTTGCAGGGCGCGGGCTAGATGGGTTGCGATGGTCGTCTTG
CCTGACCCGCCTTTCTGGTTAAGTACAGCGATAACCTTCATGCGTTCCCCTTGCGTATTTGTTTATTTAC
TCATCGCATCATATACGCAGCGACCGCATGACGCAAGCTGTTTTACTCAAATACACATCACCTTTTTAGA
CGGCGGCGCTCGGTTTCTTCAGCGGCCAAGCTGGCCGGCCAGGCCGCCAGCTTGGCATCAGACAAACCGG
CCAGGATTTCATGCAGCCGCACGGTTGAGACGTGCGCGGGCGGCTCGAACACGTACCCGGCCGCGATCAT
CTCCGCCTCGATCTCTTCGGTAATGAAAAACGGTTCGTCCTGGCCGTCCTGGTGCGGTTTCATGCTTGTT
CCTCTTGGCGTTCATTCTCGGCGGCCGCCAGGGCGTCGGCCTCGGTCAATGCGTCCTCACGGAAGGCACC
GCGCCGCCTGGCCTCGGTGGGCGTCACTTCCTCGCTGCGCTCAAGTGCGCGGTACAGGGTCGAGCGATGC
ACGCCAAGCAGTGCAGCCGCCTCTTTCACGGTGCGGCCTTCCTGGTCGATCAGCTCGCGGGCGTGCGCGA
TCTGTGCCGGGGTGAGGGTAGGGCGGGGGCCAAACTTCACGCCTCGGGCCTTGGCGGCCTCGCGCCCGCT
CCGGGTGCGGTCGATGATTAGGGAACGCTCGAACTCGGCAATGCCGGCGAACACGGTCAACACCATGCGG
CCGGCCGGCGTGGTGGTGTCGGCCCACGGCTCTGCCAGGCTACGCAGGCCCGCGCCGGCCTCCTGGATGC
GCTCGGCAATGTCCAGTAGGTCGCGGGTGCTGCGGGCCAGGCGGTCTAGCCTGGTCACTGTCACAACGTC
GCCAGGGCGTAGGTGGTCAAGCATCCTGGCCAGCTCCGGGCGGTCGCGCCTGGTGCCGGTGATCTTCTCG
GAAAACAGCTTGGTGCAGCCGGCCGCGTGCAGTTCGGCCCGTTGGTTGGTCAAGTCCTGGTCGTCGGTGC
TGACGCGGGCATAGCCCAGCAGGCCAGCGGCGGCGCTCTTGTTCATGGCGTAATGTCTCCGGTTCTAGTC
GCAAGTATTCTACTTTATGCGACTAAAACACGCGACAAGAAAACGCCAGGAAAAGGGCAGGGCGGCAGCC
TGTCGCGTAACTTAGGACTTGTGCGACATGTCGTTTTCAGAAGACGGCTGCACTGAACGTCAGAAGCCGA
CTGCACTATAGCAGCGGAGGGGTTGGATCAAAGTACTTTAAAGTACTTTAAAGTACTTTAAAGTACTTTG
ATCCCGAGGGGAACCCTGTGGTTGGCATGCACATACAAATGGACGAACGGATAAACCTTTTCACGCCCTT
TTAAATATCCGATTATTCTAATAAACGCTCTTTTCTCTTAGGTTTACCCGCCAATATATCCTGTCAAACA
CTGATAGTTT
